Addgene plasmid #98791: MSP814
Purpose: Accessory Plasmid for PACE
Depositing lab: David Liu. Depositing organization: Harvard University. Publication: Phage-assisted continuous evolution of proteases with altered substrate specificity. Packer MS, Rees HA, Liu DR. Nat Commun. 2017 Oct 16;8(1):956. doi: 10.1038/s41467-017-01055-9. PubMed 29038472.
Backbone
  Vector backbone: pSC101
  Backbone manufacturer: ATCC
  Vector type: Synthetic Biology
Growth in bacteria
  Bacterial resistance: Ampicillin, 100 μg/mL
  Growth temperature: 37°C
  Growth strain: DH5alpha
  Copy number: Low Copy
Gene/Insert
  Gene/Insert name: proA-lysozyme-ggs-HPLVGHM-ggs-T7RNAP//T7pro-gIII-lux
  Species: Synthetic
  Mutation: None
  Cloning method: Unknown
Terms and licenses: Academic/Nonprofit Terms; Industry Terms: Not Available to Industry
How to cite: MSP814 was a gift from David Liu (Addgene plasmid # 98791 ; http://n2t.net/addgene:98791 ; RRID:Addgene_98791)
