[The description below was written by a language model from this plasmid's Addgene catalogue record and pLannotate feature annotations shown in this document.]
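Description:
MSP814 is a low-copy bacterial accessory plasmid for phage-assisted continuous evolution (PACE), built on a pSC101 backbone. It replicates in E. coli through the pSC101 origin together with the plasmid-encoded Rep101 (RepA) protein that this origin requires, and it is selected with ampicillin via a β-lactamase gene driven by its own bla promoter. The sequenced record is about 10 kb.

The synthetic insert consists of two divergently oriented modules that together form a protease-responsive gene circuit. On one strand, a promoter named proA in the insert description (not annotated in the feature table) drives a fusion of T7 lysozyme, a natural inhibitor of T7 RNA polymerase, to T7 RNA polymerase itself. The two are joined by a linker in which GGS spacers flank the peptide HPLVGHM, which serves as a candidate protease substrate. While tethered, the lysozyme is expected to hold the polymerase inactive; cleavage of the linker would release active polymerase. On the other strand, a T7 promoter, placed downstream of an rrnB T1 terminator that insulates it from read-through, controls M13 gene III followed by luxA and luxB from Photorhabdus luminescens. Because pIII is the minor coat protein needed for M13 infectivity, phage lacking their own gene III can propagate only when they encode a protease able to cut the linker sequence, linking the desired activity to phage survival. The luciferase subunits provide a luminescence readout of the same transcriptional output. The associated publication concerns evolving proteases with altered substrate specificity, consistent with use of this plasmid to select for cleavage of the HPLVGHM target sequence.
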