Features (pLannotate 1.2.2; 12 found; start..end, strand, type, name):
      1..951     -  CDS            Rep101: RepA protein needed for replication with the pSC101 origin; rep101
    999..1221    -  rep_origin     pSC101 ori: low-copy replication origin that requires the Rep101 protein
   1716..1760    +  terminator     rrnB T1 terminator: transcription terminator T1 from the E. coli rrnB gene
   1785..1803    +  promoter       T7 promoter: promoter for bacteriophage T7 RNA polymerase
   1986..3259    +  CDS            M13 gene III (fragment) (sequence partly withheld): pIII; III; minor coat protein
   3259..4338    +  CDS            luxA (sequence partly withheld): LUXA1_PHOLU - Experimental evidence at protein level: Swiss-Prot protein existence level 1. Light-emitting reaction in luminous bacteria. From Photorhabdus luminescens (Xenorhabdus luminescens).
   4402..5382    +  CDS            LuxB: LuxB luciferase subunit; luxB; from the Photorhabdus luminescens bioluminescence operon
   5482..8127    -  CDS            RPOL_BPT7: Experimental evidence at protein level: Swiss-Prot protein existence level 1. Highly processive DNA-dependent RNA polymerase that catalyzes the transcription of class II and class III viral genes. Recognizes a specific promoter sequence and enters first into an 'abortive phase' where very short transcripts are synthesized and released before proceeding to the processive transcription of long RNA chains. Unwinds the double-stranded DNA to expose the coding strand for templating. Participates in the initiation of viral DNA replication presumably by making primers accessible to the DNA polymerase
   8213..8664    -  CDS            T7 lysozyme (fragment): lysozyme from bacteriophage T7 inhibitor of T7 RNA polymerase
   8849..8895    -  terminator     rrnB T1 terminator: transcription terminator T1 from the E. coli rrnB gene
   8946..9806    -  CDS            AmpR: β-lactamase; bla; confers resistance to ampicillin, carbenicillin, and related antibiotics
   9807..9911    -  promoter       AmpR promoter: bla
>Addgene plasmid #98791 | MSP814 | addgene full sequence | sequence record 183254 | Addgene NGS Result
TCAGATCCTTCCGTATTTAGCCAGTATGTTCTCTAGTGTGGTTCGTTGTTTTTGCGTGAGCCATGAGAAC
GAACCATTGAGATCATGCTTACTTTGCATGTCACTCAAAAATTTTGCCTCAAAACTGGTGAGCTGAATTT
TTGCAGTTAAAGCATCGTGTAGTGTTTTTCTTAGTCCGTTACGTAGGTAGGAATCTGATGTAATGGTTGT
TGGTATTTTGTCACCATTCATTTTTATCTGGTTGTTCTCAAGTTCGGTTACGAGATCCATTTGTCTATCT
AGTTCAACTTGGAAAATCAACGTATCAGTCGGGCGGCCTCGCTTATCAACCACCAATTTCATATTGCTGT
AAGTGTTTAAATCTTTACTTATTGGTTTCAAAACCCATTGGTTAAGCCTTTTAAACTCATGGTAGTTATT
TTCAAGCATTAACATGAACTTAAATTCATCAAGGCTAATCTCTATATTTGCCTTGTGAGTTTTCTTTTGT
GTTAGTTCTTTTAATAACCACTCATAAATCCTCATAGAGTATTTGTTTTCAAAAGACTTAACATGTTCCA
GATTATATTTTATGAATTTTTTTAACTGGAAAAGATAAGGCAATATCTCTTCACTAAAAACTAATTCTAA
TTTTTCGCTTGAGAACTTGGCATAGTTTGTCCACTGGAAAATCTCAAAGCCTTTAACCAAAGGATTCCTG
ATTTCCACAGTTCTCGTCATCAGCTCTCTGGTTGCTTTAGCTAATACACCATAAGCATTTTCCCTACTGA
TGTTCATCATCTGAGCGTATTGGTTATAAGTGAACGATACCGTCCGTTCTTTCCTTGTAGGGTTTTCAAT
CGTGGGGTTGAGTAGTGCCACACAGCATAAAATTAGCTTGGTTTCATGCTCCGTTAAGTCATAGCGACTA
ATCGCTAGTTCATTTGCTTTGAAAACAACTAATTCAGACATACATCTCAATTGGTCTAGGTGATTTTAAT
CACTATACCAATTGAGATGGGCTAGTCAATGATAATTACTAGTCCTTTTCCTTTGAGTTGTGGGTATCTG
TAAATTCTGCTAGACCTTTGCTGGAAAACTTGTAAATTCTGCTAGACCCTCTGTAAATTCCGCTAGACCT
TTGTGTGTTTTTTTTGTTTATATTCAAGTGGTTATAATTTATAGAATAAAGAAAGAATAAAAAAAGATAA
AAAGAATAGATCCCAGCCCTGTGTATAACTCACTACTTTAGTCAGTTCCGCAGTATTACAAAAGGATGTC
GCAAACGCTGTTTGCTCCTCTACAAAACAGACCTTAAAACCCTAAAGGCTTAAGTAGCACCCTCGCAAGC
TCGGGCAAATCGCTGAATATTCCTTTTGTCTCCGACCATCAGGCACCTGAGTCGCTGTCTTTTTCGTGAC
ATTCAGTTCGCTGCGCTCACGGCTCTGGCAGTGAATGGGGGTAAATGGCACTACAGGCGCCTTTTATGGA
TTCATGCAAGGAAACTACCCATAATACAAGAAAAGCCCGTCACGGGCTTCTCAGGGCGTTTTATGGCGGG
TCTGCTATGTGGTGCTATCTGACTTTTTGCTGTTCAGCAGTTCCTGCCCTCTGATTTTCCAGTCTGACCA
CTTCGGATTATCCCGTGACAGGTCATTCAGACTGGCTAATGCACCCAGTAAGGCAGCGGTATCATCAACA
GGCTTACCCGTCTTACTGTCAAGAGGACATCCGGTCAAATAAAACGAAAGGCTCAGTCGAAAGACTGGGC
CTTTCGTTTTGCTGAGGAGACTTAGGGACCCTACTAATACGACTCACTATAGGGAGAAAGAAGGAGCGAC
ATTGCTCCGTGTATTCACTCGTTGGAATGAATACACAGTGCAGTGTTTATTCTGTTATTTATGCCAAAAA
TAAAGGCCACTATCAGGCAGCTTTGTTGTTCTGTTTACCAAGTTCAGGAGGTAACTCATAAGAAAGACCT
GCAGGTGCAGTAAAGGAAAAAAAAA
[85 nt withheld, positions 1986-2070]
C
[98 nt withheld, positions 2072-2169]
A
[305 nt withheld, positions 2171-2475]
G
[176 nt withheld, positions 2477-2652]
CCAATCGTCTGACCTGCCTCAACCTCCTGTC
[82 nt withheld, positions 2684-2765]
GCTCTGAGGGA
[161 nt withheld, positions 2777-2937]
T
[41 nt withheld, positions 2939-2979]
T
[62 nt withheld, positions 2981-3042]
A
[35 nt withheld, positions 3044-3078]
CCTCCCTCAATCGGTTGAATGTCGCCCTTTTGTCTTTGGCGCTGGTAAACCTTACGAGTTCAGTATCGAC
TGCGATAAGATCAACCTGTTCCGC
[50 nt withheld, positions 3173-3222]
T
[37 nt withheld, positions 3224-3260]
GAAATTTGGAAACTTTTTGCTTACATACCAACCTCCCCAATTTTCCCAAACAGAGGTAATGAAACGTTTG
GTTAAATTAGGTCGCATCTCTGAGGAGTGTGGTTTTGATACCGTATGGTTACTGGAGCATCATTTCACGG
AGTTTGGTTTGCTTGGTAACCCTTATGTCGCTGCTGCATATTTACTTGGCGCGACTAAAAAATTGAATGT
AGGAACTGCCGCTATTGTTCTTCCCACAGCCCATCCAGTACGCCAACTTGAAGATGTGAATTTATTGGAT
CAAATGTCAAAAGGACGATTTCGGTTTGGTATTTGCCGAGGGCTTTACAACAAGGACTTTCGCGTATTCG
GCACAGATATGAATAACAGTCGCGCCTTAGCGGAATGCTGGTACGGGCTGATAAAGAATGGCATGACAGA
GGGATATATGGAAGCTGATAATGAACATATCAAGTTCCATAAGGTAAAAGTAAACCCCGCGGCGTATAGC
AGAGGTGGCGCACCGGTTTATGTGGTGGCTGAATCAGCTTCGACGACTGAGTGGGCTGCTCAATTTGGCC
TACCGATGATATTAAGTTGGATTATAAATACTAACGAAAAGAAAGCACAACTTGAGCTTTATAATGAAGT
GGCTCAAGAATATGGGCACGATATTCATAATATCGACCATTGCTTATCATATATAACATCTGTAGATCAT
GACTCAATTAAAGCGAAAGAGATTTGCCGGAAATTTCTGGGGCATTGGTATGATTCTTATGTGAATGCTA
CGACTATTTTTGATGATTCAGACCAAACAAGAGGTTATGATTTCAATAAAGGGCAGTGGCGTGACTTTGT
ATTAAAAGGACATAAAGATACTAATCGCCGTATTGATTACAGTTACGAAATCAATCCCGTGGGAACGCCG
CAGGAATGTATTGACATAATTCAAAAAGACATTGATGCTACAGGAATATCAAATATTTGTTGTGGATTTG
AAGCTAATGGAACAGTAGACGAAATTATTGCTTCCATGAAGCTCTTCCAGTCTGATGTCATGCCATTTCT
TAAAGAAAAACAACGTTCGCTATTATATTATGGCGGTGGCGGTAGCGGCGGTGGCGGTAGCGGCGGTGGC
GGTAGCGGCGGTGGCGGTAGCAAATTTGGATTGTTCTTCCTTAACTTCATCAATTCAACAACTGTTCAAG
AACAGAGTATAGTTCGCATGCAGGAAATAACGGAGTATGTTGATAAGTTGAATTTTGAACAGATTTTAGT
GTATGAAAATCATTTTTCAGATAATGGTGTTGTCGGCGCTCCTCTGACTGTTTCTGGTTTTCTGCTCGGT
TTAACAGAGAAAATTAAAATTGGTTCATTAAATCACATCATTACAACTCATCATCCTGTCCGCATAGCGG
AGGAAGCTTGCTTATTGGATCAGTTAAGTGAAGGGAGATTTATTTTAGGGTTTAGTGATTGCGAAAAAAA
AGATGAAATGCATTTTTTTAATCGCCCGGTTGAATATCAACAGCAACTATTTGAAGAGTGTTATGAAATC
ATTAACGATGCTTTAACAACAGGCTATTGTAATCCAGATAACGATTTTTATAGCTTCCCTAAAATATCTG
TAAATCCCCATGCTTATACGCCAGGCGGACCTCGGAAATATGTAACAGCAACCAGTCATCATATTGTTGA
GTGGGCGGCCAAAAAAGGTATTCCTCTCATCTTTAAGTGGGATGATTCTAATGATGTTAGATATGAATAT
GCTGAAAGATATAAAGCCGTTGCGGATAAATATGACGTTGACCTATCAGAGATAGACCATCAGTTAATGA
TATTAGTTAACTATAACGAAGATAGTAATAAAGCTAAACAAGAGACGCGTGCATTTATTAGTGATTATGT
TCTTGAAATGCACCCTAATGAAAATTTCGAAAATAAACTTGAAGAAATAATTGCAGAAAACGCTGTCGGA
AATTATACGGAGTGTATAACTGCGGCTAAGTTGGCAATTGAAAAGTGTGGTGCGAAAAGTGTATTGCTGT
CCTTTGAACCAATGAATGATTTGATGAGCCAAAAAAATGTAATCAATATTGTTGATGATAATATTAAGAA
GTACCACACGGAATATACCTAAACTTAATTAACGGCACTCCTCAGCAAATATAATGACCCTCTTGATAAC
CCAAGAGGGCATTTTTTAATGCCCATGGCGTCATGTTGAAAATCTCCATTACGCGAACGCGAAGTCCGAC
TCTAAGATGTCACGGAGGTTCAAGTTACCTTTAGCCGGAAGTGCTGGCATTTTGTCCAATTGAGACTCGT
GCAACTGGTCAGCGAACTGGTCGTAGAAATCAGCCAGTACATCACAAGACTCATATGTGTCAACCATAGT
TTCGCGCACTGCTTTGAACAGGTTCGCAGCGTCAGCCGGAATGGTACCGAAGGAGTCGTGAATCAGTGCA
AAAGATTCGATTCCGTACTTCTCGTGTGCCCACACTACAGTCTTACGAAGGTGGCTACCGTCTTGGCTGT
GTACAAAGTTAGGAGCGATACCAGACTCCTGTTTGTGTGCATCAATCTCGCTATCTTTGTTGGTGTTAAT
GGTAGGCTGTAAGCGGAACTGACCGAGGAACATCAGGTTCAAGCGCGTCTGAATAGGCTTCTTGTATTCC
TGCCACACAGGGAAACCATCAGGAGTTACCCAATGCACAGCGCAACGCTTGCGAAGAATCTCTCCAGTCT
TCTTATCTTTGACCTCAGCAGCCAGCAGCTTAGCAGCAGACTTAAGCCAGTTCATTGCTTCAACCGCAGC
TACCACCGTCACGCTCACAGATTCCCAAATCAGCTTAGCCATGTATCCAGCAGCCTGATTCGGCTGAGTG
AACATCAGACCCTTGCCGGAATCAATAGCTGGCTGAATGGTATCTTCCAGCACTTGTTGACGGAAGCCGA
ACTCTTTGGACCCGTAAGCCAGCGTCATGACTGAACGCTTAGTCACACTGCGAGTAACACCGTAAGCCAG
CCATTGACCAGCCAGTGCCTTAGTGCCCAGCTTGACTTTCTCAGAGATTTCACCAGTGTTCTCATCGGTC
ACGGTAACTACTTCGTTATCGGTCCCATTGATTGCGTCTGCTTGTAGAATCTCGTTGACTTTCTTAGCAA
CAATCCCGTAGATGTCCTGAACGGTTTCACTAGGAAGCAAGTTAACCGCGCGACCACCTACCTCATCTCG
GAGCATCGCGGAGAAGTGCTGGATGCCAGAGCAAGACCCGTCAAACGCCAGCGGAAGGGAGCAGTTATAG
CTCAGGCCGTGGTGCTGTACCCCAGCGTACTCAAAGCAGAACGCAAGGAAGCAGAACGGAGAATCTTGCT
CAGCCCACCAAGTGTTCTCCAGTGGAGACTTAGCGCAAGCCATGATGTTCTCGTGGTTTTCCTCAATGAA
CTTGATGCGCTCAGGGAACGGAACCTTATCGACACCCGCACAGTTTGCACCGTGGATTTTCAGCCAGTAG
TAACCTTCCTTACCGATTGGTTTACCTTTCGCCAGCGTAAGCAGTCCTTTGGTCATATCGTTACCTTGCG
GGTTGAACATTGACACAGCGTAAACACGACCGCGCCAGTCCATGTTGTAAGGGAACCAGATGGCCTTATG
GTTAGCAAACTTATTGGCTTGCTCAAGCATGAACTCAAGGCTGATACGGCGAGACTTGCGAGCCTTGTCC
TTGCGGTACACAGCAGCGGCAGCACGTTTCCACGCGGTGAGAGCCTCAGGATTCATGTCGATGTCTTCCG
GTTTCATCGGGAGTTCTTCACGCTCAATCGCAGGGATGTCCTCGACCGGACAATGCTTCCACTTGGTGAT
TACGTTGGCGACCGCTAGGACTTTCTTGTTGATTTTCCATGCGGTGTTTTGCGCAATGTTAATCGCTTTG
TACACCTCAGGCATGTAAACGTCTTCGTAGCGCATCAGTGCTTTCTTACTGTGAGTACGCACCAGCGCCA
GAGGACGACGACCGTTAGCCCAATAGCCACCACCAGTAATGCCAGTCCACGGCTTAGGAGGAACTACGCA
AGGTTGGAACATCGGAGAGATGCCAGCCAGCGCACCTGCACGGGTTGCGATAGCCTCAGCGTATTCAGGT
GCGAGTTCGATAGTCTCAGAGTCTTGACCTACTACGCCAGCATTTTGGCGGTGTAAGCTAACCATTCCGG
TTGACTCAATGAGCATCTCGATGCAGCGTACTCCTACATGAATAGAGTCTTCCTTATGCCACGAAGACCA
CGCCTCGCCACCGAGTAGACCCTTAGAGAGCATGTCAGCCTCGACAACTTGCATAAATGCTTTCTTGTAG
ACGTGCCCTACGCGCTTGTTGAGTTGTTCCTCAACGTTTTTCTTGAAGTGCTTAGCTTCAAGGTCACGGA
TACGACCGAAGCGAGCCTCGTCCTCAATGGCCCGACCGATTGCGCTTGCTACAGCCTGAACGGTTGTATT
GTCAGCACTGGTTAGGCAAGCCAGAGTGGTCTTAATTGTGATGTACGCTACGGCTTCCGGCTTGATTTCT
TGCAGGAACTGGAAGGCTGTCGGGCGCTTGCCGCGCTTAGCTTTCACTTCCTCAAACCAGTCGTTGATGC
GTGCAATCATCTTAGGGAGTAGGGTAGTGATGAGAGGCTTAGCGGCAGCGTTATCCGCAACCTCACCAGC
TTTAAGTTGACGCTCAAACATCTTGCGGAAGCGTGCTTCACCCATCTCGTAAGACTCATGCTCAAGGGCC
AACTGTTCGCGAGCTAAACGCTCACCGTAATGGTCAGCCAGAGTGTTGAACGGGATAGCAGCCAGTTCGA
TGTCAGAGAAGTCGTTCTTAGCGATGTTAATCGTGTTACCGCCCGCTCCACTGCCTGCGCTACCGCCTGC
CATGTGACCAACCAGGGGGTGACCCGCACCACCACTCGCACCACCGCCGCTACCACGGTCAGAAGTGACC
AGTTCGTTCTTCTCCCACCAACGCTTAAGGTCGAACGAAGGGGAAGCCTTCGGCGCCACCTCATGATGGG
CGCGAAGCACAGCGCCTTCGTACTTAGCCAGCAGTGTGACAAGCAGTGAGCGAAGGGATTGCATTTGGGC
TGGCGTAAAGTTAGCGTCGAACTTACCTTTATCGTCGATACCACCAACAAGGCAGACGCCGATAGAGTTG
TGGTTGTAACCCTTAGCGTGAGAGCCTACAGCCATCTCATCTCGTCCTGCCTCCACAGTACCGTCTCGCT
TGATGATAAAGTGGTATCCCACATCGAGCCAACCCTGCTCTTTGTGCCACTGGCGAATCTCACGGACACC
AACATTCTGACTTGGCTTGGTAGCCGAGCAGTGAACAAAGATTGCGTCAGTAGATTCACGTTGTTTAAAC
TGTACACGAGCCATTTTTTTTTTCCTTTCGAGGAAGGAACTCTAGTAAAAGTTAAACAAAATTATTTGTA
GAGGGAAACCGTTGTGGTCTCCCTGAATATAGCCTACGAGCCTTATGCATGCCCGTAAAGTTATCCAGCA
ACCACTCATAGACCTAGGGCAGCAGATAGGGACGACGTGGTGTTAGCTGTGCTCTAGAATAAAACGAAAG
GCCCAGTCTTTCGACTGAGCCTTTCGTTTTATTTGACCGGAAATCAGAATTGGTTAATTGGTTGTAACAC
TGGCAGAGCATTACGTTACCAATGCTTAATCAGTGAGGCACCTATCTCAGCGATCTGTCTATTTCGTTCA
TCCATAGTTGCCTGACTCCCCGTCGTGTAGATAACTACGATACGGGAGGGCTTACCATCTGGCCCCAGTG
CTGCAATGATACCGCGAGACCCACGCTCACCGGCTCCAGATTTATCAGCAATAAACCAGCCAGCCGGAAG
GGCCGAGCGCAGAAGTGGTCCTGCAACTTTATCCGCCTCCATCCAGTCTATTAATTGTTGCCGGGAAGCT
AGAGTAAGTAGTTCGCCAGTTAATAGTTTGCGCAACGTTGTTGCCATTGCTACAGGCATCGTGGTGTCAC
GCTCGTCGTTTGGTATGGCTTCATTCAGCTCCGGTTCCCAACGATCAAGGCGAGTTACATGATCCCCCAT
GTTGTGCAAAAAAGCGGTTAGCTCCTTCGGTCCTCCGATCGTTGTCAGAAGTAAGTTGGCCGCAGTGTTA
TCACTCATGGTTATGGCAGCACTGCATAATTCTCTTACTGTCATGCCATCCGTAAGATGCTTTTCTGTGA
CTGGTGAGTACTCAACCAAGTCATTCTGAGAATAGTGTATGCGGCGACCGAGTTGCTCTTGCCCGGCGTC
AATACGGGATAATACCGCGCCACATAGCAGAACTTTAAAAGTGCTCATCATTGGAAAACGTTCTTCGGGG
CGAAAACTCTCAAGGATCTTACCGCTGTTGAGATCCAGTTCGATGTAACCCACTCGTGCACCCAACTGAT
CTTCAGCATCTTTTACTTTCACCAGCGTTTCTGGGTGAGCAAAAACAGGAAGGCAAAATGCCGCAAAAAA
GGGAATAAGGGCGACACGGAAATGTTGAATACTCATACTCTTCCTTTTTCAATATTATTGAAGCATTTAT
CAGGGTTATTGTCTCATGAGCGGATACATATTTGAATGTATTTAGAAAAATAAACAAATAGGGGTTCCGC
GCACATTTCCCCGAAAAGTGCCACCTGACGTCTAAGAAACCATTATTATCATGACATTAACCTATAAAAA
TAGGCGTATCACGAGGCCCTTAGGCCAAATAGGCCGT
